>Addgene plasmid #12472 | Top7 F15Q Y17L K39E K40E V48V K55E | depositor partial sequence | sequence record 7315 | Author sequence
ATGGGGGATATCCAGGTTCAAGTGAACATTGACGATAATGGTAAAAACCAGGATCTGACTTATACCGTGA
CCACAGAATCGGAATTACAGAAGGTTTTGAACGAACTGAAAGACTACATCGAAGAACAGGGGGCTAAACG
CGTTCGCATCTCGATTACCGCTCGTACGGAAAAAGAAGCAGAAAAATTTGCCGCGATTTTGATTAAAGTT
TTCGCCGAACTGGGTTATAATGATATTAACGTTACGTGGGACGGCGATACGGTGACAGTGGAAGGACAGT
TAGAGGGCGGTTCTCTCGAGCACCACCACCACCACTGA
