[The description below was written by a language model from this plasmid's Addgene catalogue record.]
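Description:
Top7 F15Q Y17L K39E K40E V48V K55E is a bacterial expression plasmid built on the pET29b(+) backbone (about 5.4 kb without insert) and carrying a 318 bp insert that encodes a multiply substituted variant of Top7. Top7 is generally known as a small, computationally designed protein with a novel fold, and variants of this kind are usually made to study folding and stability, although the record does not state the purpose of this particular mutant. The plasmid is selected with kanamycin and is listed as high copy. It is maintained in a standard cloning strain, while a DE3 lysogen carrying pLysS is recommended for protein production.

That recommendation, together with the T7 sequencing primer, fits the usual pET arrangement. In this arrangement the insert sits downstream of a T7 promoter and is transcribed only in hosts that supply T7 RNA polymerase, with pLysS dampening basal expression. No feature table is provided, however, so the promoter and other regulatory elements are inferred from the backbone rather than documented. The insert was introduced by restriction enzyme cloning and carries a C-terminal 6xHis tag, which allows purification of the expressed protein by immobilised metal affinity chromatography.

The record is internally inconsistent about the mutations. The plasmid name gives the first substitution as F15Q, whereas the insert name and mutation field give F17Q, which would conflict with the Y17L change at the same position. V48V as written is not an amino-acid change and may indicate a silent change or a transcription error. The remaining substitutions, K39E, K40E and K55E, each replace a lysine with a glutamate, reversing the charge at that position.
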