Addgene plasmid #12472: Top7 F15Q Y17L K39E K40E V48V K55E
Depositing lab: David Baker. Depositing organization: University of Washington.
Backbone
  Vector backbone: pet29 b(+)
  Backbone size w/o insert (bp): 5371
  Vector type: Bacterial Expression
Growth in bacteria
  Bacterial resistance: Kanamycin, 50 μg/mL
  Growth temperature: 37°C
  Growth strain: DH5alpha
  Growth instructions: Plasmids are provided in DH5 alpha, but for protein expression, BL21(DE3)pLysS is recommended.
  Copy number: High Copy
Gene/Insert
  Gene/Insert name: Top7 F17Q Y17L K39E K40E V48V K55E
  Insert size (bp): 318
  Mutation: F17Q Y17L K39E K40E V48V K55E
  Tag / fusion protein: 6xHis (C terminal on insert)
  Cloning method: Restriction Enzyme
  Sequencing primers: 5′ T7
Terms and licenses: Academic/Nonprofit Terms; Industry Terms: Not Available to Industry
How to cite: Top7 F15Q Y17L K39E K40E V48V K55E was a gift from David Baker (Addgene plasmid # 12472 ; http://n2t.net/addgene:12472 ; RRID:Addgene_12472)
